Addgene plasmid #230489: AiP14483 - pAAV-AiE0082h_3xC2-minBG-SYFP2-WPRE3-BGHpA (Alias: CN4483)
Purpose: AiE0082h_3xC2 is an enhancer sequence, designed to drive AAV-mediated transgene expression in specific populations of brain cells
Depositing lab: Allen Institute for Brain Science & Jonathan Ting. Depositing organization: Allen Institute. Publication: A suite of enhancer AAVs and transgenic mouse lines for genetic access to cortical cell types. Ben-Simon Y, Hooper M, Narayan S, Daigle TL, Dwivedi D, Way SW, Oster A, Stafford DA, Mich JK, Taormina MJ, Martinez RA, Opitz-Araya X, Roth JR, Alexander JR, Allen S, Amster A, Arbuckle J, Ayala A, Baker PM, Bakken TE, Barcelli T, Barta S, Bendrick J, Bertagnolli D, Bielstein C, Bishwakarma P, Bowlus J, Boyer G, Brouner K, Casian B, Casper T, Chakka AB, Chakrabarty R, Chance RK, Chavan S, Clark M, Colbert K, Collman F, Daniel S, Departee M, DiValentin P, Donadio N, Dotson N, Egdorf T, Fliss T, Gabitto M, Garcia J, Gary A, Gasperini M, Gloe J, Goldy J, Gore BB, Graybuck L, Greisman N, Haeseleer F, Halterman C, Haradon Z, Hastings SD, Helback O, Ho W, Hockemeyer D, Huang C, Huff S, Hunker A, Johansen N, Jones D, Juneau Z, Kalmbach B, Kannan M, Khem S, Kussick E, Kutsal R, Larsen R, Lee C, Lee AY, Leibly M, Lenz GH, Li S, Liang E, Lusk N, Madigan Z, Malloy J, Malone J, McCue R, Melchor J, Mollenkopf T, Moosman S, Morin E, Newman D, Ng L, Ngo K, Omstead V, Otto S, Oyama A, Pena N, Pham T, Phillips E, Pom CA, Potekhina L, Ransford S, Ray PL, Rette D, Reynoldson C, Rimorin C, Rocha D, Ruiz A, Sanchez REA, Sawyer L, Sedeno-Cortes A, Sevigny JP, Shapovalova N, Shepard N, Shulga L, Sigler AR, Siverts L, Soliman S, Somasundaram S, Staats B, Stewart K, Szelenyi E, Tieu M, Trader C, Tran A, van Velthoven CTJ, Walker M, Wang Y, Weed N, Wirthlin M, Wood T, Wynalda B, Yao Z, Zhou T, Ariza J, Dee N, Reding M, Ronellenfitch K, Mufti S, Sunkin SM, Smith KA, Esposito L, Waters J, Thyagarajan B, Yao S, Lein ES, Zeng H, Levi BP, Ngai J, Ting JT, Tasic B. Cell. 2025 May 16:S0092-8674(25)00513-6. doi: 10.1016/j.cell.2025.05.002. PubMed 40403729.
Backbone
  Vector backbone: pAAV2
  Vector type: AAV
Growth in bacteria
  Bacterial resistance: Ampicillin, 100 μg/mL
  Growth temperature: 37°C
  Growth strain: NEB Stable
  Copy number: High Copy
Gene/Insert
  Gene/Insert name: SYFP2
  Species: Synthetic
  Promoter: minBG
  Cloning method: Gibson Cloning
Terms and licenses: Academic/Nonprofit Terms; Industry Terms: Not Available to Industry
How to cite: AiP14483 - pAAV-AiE0082h_3xC2-minBG-SYFP2-WPRE3-BGHpA (Alias: CN4483) was a gift from Allen Institute for Brain Science & Jonathan Ting (Addgene plasmid # 230489 ; http://n2t.net/addgene:230489 ; RRID:Addgene_230489)
