[The description below was written by a language model from this plasmid's Addgene catalogue record and pLannotate feature annotations shown in this document.]
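Description:
AiP14483 - pAAV-AiE0082h_3xC2-minBG-SYFP2-WPRE3-BGHpA (alias CN4483) is an AAV transfer plasmid of about 5.0 kb built on a pAAV2 backbone. It is used to package a recombinant AAV genome that reports the activity of a candidate brain cell-type enhancer. In bacteria it is maintained through a high-copy ColE1/pUC-type origin and selected with ampicillin via the β-lactamase gene under its own promoter. An f1 phage origin and small remnants of pBR322 bom and rop sequences are also present in the backbone. The record lists a recombination-deficient growth strain, in keeping with the usual concern about the stability of the ITR repeats.

The payload lies between AAV2 inverted terminal repeats, which provide the cis signals for genome replication and encapsidation. The annotation finds the right ITR intact but detects the left one only as two short fragments. Between the left ITR and the reporter there is roughly 0.9 kb with no automated annotation. By the construct name, this region should hold the AiE0082h_3xC2 enhancer and the minBG minimal promoter. The name suggests a triplicated core of the enhancer, though the record does not define this. A minimal promoter has little activity on its own, so expression of the downstream SYFP2, a fast-maturing monomeric yellow fluorescent protein, depends on the enhancer. The transcript is stabilised by WPRE3, a shortened woodchuck hepatitis post-transcriptional element, which is consistent with its annotation as two WPRE fragments. It is terminated by the bovine growth hormone polyadenylation signal.

The stated purpose is enhancer-driven, AAV-mediated transgene expression in specific brain cell populations, as part of a collection for genetic access to cortical cell types. The record does not say which population this enhancer targets.
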