Features (pLannotate 1.2.2; 14 found; start..end, strand, type, name):
     12..39      +  repeat_region  AAV2 ITR (fragment): inverted terminal repeat of adeno-associated virus serotype 2 inverted
     68..95      +  repeat_region  AAV2 ITR (fragment): inverted terminal repeat of adeno-associated virus serotype 2 inverted
   1042..1758    +  CDS            SYFP2: SYFP2 is a basic (constitutively fluorescent) yellow fluorescent protein published in 2006, derived from Aequorea victoria. It is reported to be a very rapidly-maturing monomer with moderate acid sensitivity.
   1798..1955    +  misc_feature   WPRE (fragment): woodchuck hepatitis virus posttranscriptional regulatory element
   1961..2041    +  misc_feature   WPRE (fragment): woodchuck hepatitis virus posttranscriptional regulatory element
   2058..2169    +  polyA_signal   bGH poly(A) signal: bovine growth hormone polyadenylation signal
   2287..2427    +  repeat_region  AAV2 ITR: inverted terminal repeat of adeno-associated virus serotype 2 inverted
   2432..2483    -  misc_feature   bom (fragment): basis of mobility region from pBR322
   2502..2957    +  rep_origin     f1 ori (sequence partly withheld): f1 bacteriophage origin of replication; arrow indicates direction of (+) strand synthesis
   2958..3007    -  misc_feature   bom (fragment): basis of mobility region from pBR322
   3109..3144    -  CDS            rop (fragment): Rop protein, which maintains plasmids at low copy number; rop
   3239..3343    +  promoter       AmpR promoter: bla
   3344..4204    +  CDS            AmpR: β-lactamase; bla; confers resistance to ampicillin, carbenicillin, and related antibiotics
   4375..4963    +  rep_origin     ori: high-copy-number ColE1/pMB1/pBR322/pUC origin of replication
>Addgene plasmid #230489 | AiP14483 - pAAV-AiE0082h_3xC2-minBG-SYFP2-WPRE3-BGHpA (Alias: CN4483) | addgene full sequence | sequence record 470861 | Addgene NGS Result
CCTGCAGGCAGCTGCGCGCTCGCTCGCTCACTGAGGCCGCCCGGGCGTCGGGCGACCTTTGGTCGCCCGG
CCTCAGTGAGCGAGCGAGCGCGCAGAGAGGGAGTGGCCAACTCCATCACTAGGGGTTCCTGCGGCCGCAC
GCGTGCACTGCAGCTGAGCAGAATGCTGCAGTCAGGGTGACACAATGCAAACTGGAGCCATGTCCTCAAG
TGCATGCCAATCAAACCAACTTTAACCTTCGCTGGTTTGTGGCTGCTGACCTAGAGAGGAATTTGTTATA
TGGCTGAGGTCCTGTCCTACCTAAGCCAGACTCCAGTGCAAAAAAAAAATCCTGTCAGATGCGCCTCTTC
TTCTCTGTCTCCATCTCCCTCTCTGCCTCCCGTTTCCCCTTTACTCTTTACTGTTAGTTGGCACTGCAGC
TGAGCAGAATGCTGCAGTCAGGGTGACACAATGCAAACTGGAGCCATGTCCTCAAGTGCATGCCAATCAA
ACCAACTTTAACCTTCGCTGGTTTGTGGCTGCTGACCTAGAGAGGAATTTGTTATATGGCTGAGGTCCTG
TCCTACCTAAGCCAGACTCCAGTGCAAAAAAAAAATCCTGTCAGATGCGCCTCTTCTTCTCTGTCTCCAT
CTCCCTCTCTGCCTCCCGTTTCCCCTTTACTCTTTACTGTTAGTTGGCACTGCAGCTGAGCAGAATGCTG
CAGTCAGGGTGACACAATGCAAACTGGAGCCATGTCCTCAAGTGCATGCCAATCAAACCAACTTTAACCT
TCGCTGGTTTGTGGCTGCTGACCTAGAGAGGAATTTGTTATATGGCTGAGGTCCTGTCCTACCTAAGCCA
GACTCCAGTGCAAAAAAAAAATCCTGTCAGATGCGCCTCTTCTTCTCTGTCTCCATCTCCCTCTCTGCCT
CCCGTTTCCCCTTTACTCTTTACTGTTAGTTGGAGCTCGGGCTGGGCATAAAAGTCAGGGCAGAGCCATC
TATTGCTTACATTTGCTTCTGGGATCCAGATCTTTCGAAGCTAGCGCTACCGGTCGCCACCATGGTGAGC
AAGGGCGAGGAGCTGTTCACCGGGGTGGTGCCCATCCTGGTCGAGCTGGACGGCGACGTAAACGGCCACA
AGTTCAGCGTGTCCGGCGAGGGCGAGGGCGATGCCACCTACGGCAAGCTGACCCTGAAGCTGATCTGCAC
CACCGGCAAGCTGCCCGTGCCCTGGCCCACCCTCGTGACCACCCTGGGCTACGGCGTGCAGTGCTTCGCC
CGCTACCCCGACCACATGAAGCAGCACGACTTCTTCAAGTCCGCCATGCCCGAAGGCTACGTCCAGGAGC
GCACCATCTTCTTCAAGGACGACGGCAACTACAAGACCCGCGCCGAGGTGAAGTTCGAGGGCGACACCCT
GGTGAACCGCATCGAGCTGAAGGGCATCGACTTCAAGGAGGACGGCAACATCCTGGGGCACAAGCTGGAG
TACAACTACAACAGCCACAACGTCTATATCACCGCCGACAAGCAGAAGAACGGCATCAAGGCCAACTTCA
AGATCCGCCACAACATCGAGGACGGCGGCGTGCAGCTCGCCGACCACTACCAGCAGAACACCCCCATCGG
CGACGGCCCCGTGCTGCTGCCCGACAACCACTACCTGAGCTACCAGTCCAAGCTGAGCAAAGACCCCAAC
GAGAAGCGCGATCACATGGTCCTGCTGGAGTTCGTGACCGCCGCCGGGATCACTCTCGGCATGGACGAGC
TGTACAAGTAAGTCGACGGCGCGCCGCGGCCGCGAATTCGATATCATAATCAACCTCTGGATTACAAAAT
TTGTGAAAGATTGACTGGTATTCTTAACTATGTTGCTCCTTTTACGCTATGTGGATACGCTGCTTTAATG
CCTTTGTATCATGCTATTGCTTCCCGTATGGCTTTCATTTTCTCCTCCTTGTATAAATCCTGGTTAGTTC
TTGCCACGGCGGAACTCATCGCCGCCTGCCTTGCCCGCTGCTGGACAGGGGCTCGGCTGTTGGGCACTGA
CAATTCCGTGGCTCGAGAGATCTTCGACTGTGCCTTCTAGTTGCCAGCCATCTGTTGTTTGCCCCTCCCC
CGTGCCTTCCTTGACCCTGGAAGGTGCCACTCCCACTGTCCTTTCCTAATAAAATGAGGAAATTGCATCG
CATTGTCTGAGTAGGTGTCATTCTATTCTGGGGGGTGGGGTGGGGCAGGACAGCAAGGGGGAGGATTGGG
AAGACAATAGCAGGCATGAGATCTCACGTGCGGACCGAGCGGCCGCAGGAACCCCTAGTGATGGAGTTGG
CCACTCCCTCTCTGCGCGCTCGCTCGCTCACTGAGGCCGGGCGACCAAAGGTCGCCCGACGCCCGGGCTT
TGCCCGGGCGGCCTCAGTGAGCGAGCGAGCGCGCAGCTGCCTGCAGGGGCGCCTGATGCGGTATTTTCTC
CTTACGCATCTGTGCGGTATTTCACACCGCATA
[95 nt withheld, positions 2484-2578]
T
[46 nt withheld, positions 2580-2625]
C
[141 nt withheld, positions 2627-2767]
CCTTTGACGTTGGAGTCCACGTTCTTT
[37 nt withheld, positions 2795-2831]
ACTCTATCTCGGGCTATTCTTTTGATTTATAAGGGATTTTGCCGATTTCGGTCTATTGGTTAAAAAATGA
GCTGATTTAACAAAAATTTAACGCGAATTTTAACAAAATATTAACGTTTACAATTTTATGGTGCACTCTC
AGTACAATCTGCTCTGATGCCGCATAGTTAAGCCAGCCCCGACACCCGCCAACACCCGCTGACGCGCCCT
GACGGGCTTGTCTGCTCCCGGCATCCGCTTACAGACAAGCTGTGACCGTCTCCGGGAGCTGCATGTGTCA
GAGGTTTTCACCGTCATCACCGAAACGCGCGAGACGAAAGGGCCTCGTGATACGCCTATTTTTATAGGTT
AATGTCATGATAATAATGGTTTCTTAGACGTCAGGTGGCACTTTTCGGGGAAATGTGCGCGGAACCCCTA
TTTGTTTATTTTTCTAAATACATTCAAATATGTATCCGCTCATGAGACAATAACCCTGATAAATGCTTCA
ATAATATTGAAAAAGGAAGAGTATGAGTATTCAACATTTCCGTGTCGCCCTTATTCCCTTTTTTGCGGCA
TTTTGCCTTCCTGTTTTTGCTCACCCAGAAACGCTGGTGAAAGTAAAAGATGCTGAAGATCAGTTGGGTG
CACGAGTGGGTTACATCGAACTGGATCTCAACAGCGGTAAGATCCTTGAGAGTTTTCGCCCCGAAGAACG
TTTTCCAATGATGAGCACTTTTAAAGTTCTGCTATGTGGCGCGGTATTATCCCGTATTGACGCCGGGCAA
GAGCAACTCGGTCGCCGCATACACTATTCTCAGAATGACTTGGTTGAGTACTCACCAGTCACAGAAAAGC
ATCTTACGGATGGCATGACAGTAAGAGAATTATGCAGTGCTGCCATAACCATGAGTGATAACACTGCGGC
CAACTTACTTCTGACAACGATCGGAGGACCGAAGGAGCTAACCGCTTTTTTGCACAACATGGGGGATCAT
GTAACTCGCCTTGATCGTTGGGAACCGGAGCTGAATGAAGCCATACCAAACGACGAGCGTGACACCACGA
TGCCTGTAGCAATGGCAACAACGTTGCGCAAACTATTAACTGGCGAACTACTTACTCTAGCTTCCCGGCA
ACAATTAATAGACTGGATGGAGGCGGATAAAGTTGCAGGACCACTTCTGCGCTCGGCCCTTCCGGCTGGC
TGGTTTATTGCTGATAAATCTGGAGCCGGTGAGCGTGGGTCTCGCGGTATCATTGCAGCACTGGGGCCAG
ATGGTAAGCCCTCCCGTATCGTAGTTATCTACACGACGGGGAGTCAGGCAACTATGGATGAACGAAATAG
ACAGATCGCTGAGATAGGTGCCTCACTGATTAAGCATTGGTAACTGTCAGACCAAGTTTACTCATATATA
CTTTAGATTGATTTAAAACTTCATTTTTAATTTAAAAGGATCTAGGTGAAGATCCTTTTTGATAATCTCA
TGACCAAAATCCCTTAACGTGAGTTTTCGTTCCACTGAGCGTCAGACCCCGTAGAAAAGATCAAAGGATC
TTCTTGAGATCCTTTTTTTCTGCGCGTAATCTGCTGCTTGCAAACAAAAAAACCACCGCTACCAGCGGTG
GTTTGTTTGCCGGATCAAGAGCTACCAACTCTTTTTCCGAAGGTAACTGGCTTCAGCAGAGCGCAGATAC
CAAATACTGTTCTTCTAGTGTAGCCGTAGTTAGGCCACCACTTCAAGAACTCTGTAGCACCGCCTACATA
CCTCGCTCTGCTAATCCTGTTACCAGTGGCTGCTGCCAGTGGCGATAAGTCGTGTCTTACCGGGTTGGAC
TCAAGACGATAGTTACCGGATAAGGCGCAGCGGTCGGGCTGAACGGGGGGTTCGTGCACACAGCCCAGCT
TGGAGCGAACGACCTACACCGAACTGAGATACCTACAGCGTGAGCTATGAGAAAGCGCCACGCTTCCCGA
AGGGAGAAAGGCGGACAGGTATCCGGTAAGCGGCAGGGTCGGAACAGGAGAGCGCACGAGGGAGCTTCCA
GGGGGAAACGCCTGGTATCTTTATAGTCCTGTCGGGTTTCGCCACCTCTGACTTGAGCGTCGATTTTTGT
GATGCTCGTCAGGGGGGCGGAGCCTATGGAAAAACGCCAGCAACGCGGCCTTTTTACGGTTCCTGGCCTT
TTGCTGGCCTTTTGCTCACATGT
